Addgene plasmid #211372: MS2-epegRNA-Dnmt1
Purpose: Dnmt1 targeting epegRNA with MS2 insertion in gRNA scaffold for v3 PE-eVLP production
Depositing lab: David Liu. Depositing organization: Broad Institute. Publication: Engineered virus-like particles for transient delivery of prime editor ribonucleoprotein complexes in vivo. An M, Raguram A, Du SW, Banskota S, Davis JR, Newby GA, Chen PZ, Palczewski K, Liu DR. Nat Biotechnol. 2024 Jan 8. doi: 10.1038/s41587-023-02078-y. PubMed 38191664.
Backbone
  Vector backbone: pBR322
  Backbone size w/o insert (bp): 2165
  Total vector size (bp): 2380
  Vector type: Mammalian Expression
Growth in bacteria
  Bacterial resistance: Ampicillin, 100 μg/mL
  Growth temperature: 37°C
  Growth strain: DH5alpha
  Copy number: High Copy
Gene/Insert
  Gene/Insert name: MS2-epegRNA (alt name: Dnmt1-locus targeting epegRNA encoding 4-bp substitution. MS2 RNA hairpin insertion in gRNA scaffold.)
  Insert size (bp): 215
Terms and licenses: Academic/Nonprofit Terms; Industry Terms: Not Available to Industry
How to cite: MS2-epegRNA-Dnmt1 was a gift from David Liu (Addgene plasmid # 211372 ; http://n2t.net/addgene:211372 ; RRID:Addgene_211372)
