[The description below was written by a language model from this plasmid's Addgene catalogue record and pLannotate feature annotations shown in this document.]
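Description:
MS2-epegRNA-Dnmt1 is a compact (about 2.4 kb) mammalian expression plasmid on a pBR322-derived backbone. It transcribes an engineered prime editing guide RNA (epegRNA) rather than encoding a protein. It is propagated in E. coli from a high-copy ColE1/pMB1-type origin and selected with ampicillin through a β-lactamase gene driven by its native bla promoter. A short fragment of a Gateway attB1 site is also annotated upstream of the expression cassette; it is probably a cloning remnant, and the record assigns it no function.

The payload is a roughly 215 bp insert placed downstream of the human U6 promoter, an RNA polymerase III promoter suited to producing small, defined RNAs in mammalian cells. The transcript targets the Dnmt1 locus and encodes a 4-bp substitution to be installed by a prime editor. In the feature table the Streptococcus pyogenes Cas9 guide scaffold appears as two fragments flanking an MS2 stem loop, consistent with the catalogue description of an MS2 hairpin inserted into the scaffold. This hairpin binds the bacteriophage MS2 coat protein. The spacer, the reverse-transcription template and primer-binding site, and the 3′ structural motif that distinguishes an epegRNA from a pegRNA are not individually annotated. The species of the Dnmt1 target is not stated.

According to the record, the plasmid is used in producing v3 prime editor engineered virus-like particles (PE-eVLPs), which deliver prime editor ribonucleoprotein complexes transiently. The MS2 hairpin presumably provides a handle for recruiting the guide RNA into particles via a coat-protein fusion supplied from another construct.
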