Features (pLannotate 1.2.2; 8 found; start..end, strand, type, name):
     13..30      +  protein_bind   attB1 (fragment): mutant version of attB; recombination site for the Gateway® BP reaction BP Clonase™
     82..322     +  promoter       U6 promoter: RNA polymerase III promoter for human U6 snRNA
    369..413     +  misc_RNA       tracrRNA (fragment): trans-activating CRISPR RNA for the Streptococcus pyogenes CRISPR/Cas9 system
    418..436     +  misc_RNA       MS2 stem loop: stem loop that binds the bacteriophage MS2 coat protein
    447..466     +  misc_RNA       gRNA scaffold (fragment): guide RNA scaffold for the Streptococcus pyogenes CRISPR/Cas9 system
    631..1219    -  rep_origin     ori: high-copy-number ColE1/pMB1/pBR322/pUC origin of replication
   1390..2250    -  CDS            AmpR: β-lactamase; bla; confers resistance to ampicillin, carbenicillin, and related antibiotics
   2251..2355    -  promoter       AmpR promoter: bla
>Addgene plasmid #211372 | MS2-epegRNA-Dnmt1 | addgene full sequence | sequence record 416936 | Addgene NGS Result
GACGTCGCTAGCTGTACAAAAAAGCAGGCTTTAAAGGAACCAATTCAGTCGACTGGATCCGGTACCAAGG
TCGGGCAGGAAGAGGGCCTATTTCCCATGATTCCTTCATATTTGCATATACGATACAAGGCTGTTAGAGA
GATAATTAGAATTAATTTGACTGTAAACACAAAGATATTAGTACAAAATACGTGACGTAGAAAGTAATAA
TTTCTTGGGTAGTTTGCAGTTTTAAAATTATGTTTTAAAATGGACTATCATATGCTTACCGTAACTTGAA
AGTATTTCGATTTCTTGGCTTTATATATCTTGTGGAAAGGACGAAACACCCGGGCTGGAGCTGTTCGCGC
GTTTAAGAGCTATGCTGGAAACAGCATAGCAAGTTTAAATAAGGCTAGTCCGTTATCAACTTGGCCAACA
TGAGGATCACCCATGTCTGCAGGGCCAAGTGGCACCGAGTCGGTGCTGCAAGATGCGTTGGCGAACAGCT
CCAGGATAATATCGCGGTTCTATCTAGTTACGCGTTAAACCAACTAGAATTTTTTAAGCTTGGGCCGCTC
GAGGTACCTCTCTACATATGACATGTGAGCAAAAGGCCAGGAACCGTAAAAAGGCCGCGTTGCTGGCGTT
TTTCCATAGGCTCCGCCCCCCTGACGAGCATCACAAAAATCGACGCTCAAGTCAGAGGTGGCGAAACCCG
ACAGGACTATAAAGATACCAGGCGTTTCCCCCTGGAAGCTCCCTCGTGCGCTCTCCTGTTCCGACCCTGC
CGCTTACCGGATACCTGTCCGCCTTTCTCCCTTCGGGAAGCGTGGCGCTTTCTCATAGCTCACGCTGTAG
GTATCTCAGTTCGGTGTAGGTCGTTCGCTCCAAGCTGGGCTGTGTGCACGAACCCCCCGTTCAGCCCGAC
CGCTGCGCCTTATCCGGTAACTATCGTCTTGAGTCCAACCCGGTAAGACACGACTTATCGCCACTGGCAG
CAGCCACTGGTAACAGGATTAGCAGAGCGAGGTATGTAGGCGGTGCTACAGAGTTCTTGAAGTGGTGGCC
TAACTACGGCTACACTAGAAGAACAGTATTTGGTATCTGCGCTCTGCTGAAGCCAGTTACCTTCGGAAAA
AGAGTTGGTAGCTCTTGATCCGGCAAACAAACCACCGCTGGTAGCGGTGGTTTTTTTGTTTGCAAGCAGC
AGATTACGCGCAGAAAAAAAGGATCTCAAGAAGATCCTTTGATCTTTTCTACGGGGTCTGACGCTCAGTG
GAACGAAAACTCACGTTAAGGGATTTTGGTCATGAGATTATCAAAAAGGATCTTCACCTAGATCCTTTTA
AATTAAAAATGAAGTTTTAAATCAATCTAAAGTATATATGAGTAAACTTGGTCTGACAGTTACCAATGCT
TAATCAGTGAGGCACCTATCTCAGCGATCTGTCTATTTCGTTCATCCATAGTTGCCTGACTCCCCGTCGT
GTAGATAACTACGATACGGGAGGGCTTACCATCTGGCCCCAGTGCTGCAATGATACCGCGAGATCCACGC
TCACCGGCTCCAGATTTATCAGCAATAAACCAGCCAGCCGGAAGGGCCGAGCGCAGAAGTGGTCCTGCAA
CTTTATCCGCCTCCATCCAGTCTATTAATTGTTGCCGGGAAGCTAGAGTAAGTAGTTCGCCAGTTAATAG
TTTGCGCAACGTTGTTGCCATTGCTACAGGCATCGTGGTGTCACGCTCGTCGTTTGGTATGGCTTCATTC
AGCTCCGGTTCCCAACGATCAAGGCGAGTTACATGATCCCCCATGTTGTGCAAAAAAGCGGTTAGCTCCT
TCGGTCCTCCGATCGTTGTCAGAAGTAAGTTGGCCGCAGTGTTATCACTCATGGTTATGGCAGCACTGCA
TAATTCTCTTACTGTCATGCCATCCGTAAGATGCTTTTCTGTGACTGGTGAGTACTCAACCAAGTCATTC
TGAGAATAGTGTATGCGGCGACCGAGTTGCTCTTGCCCGGCGTCAATACGGGATAATACCGCGCCACATA
GCAGAACTTTAAAAGTGCTCATCATTGGAAAACGTTCTTCGGGGCGAAAACTCTCAAGGATCTTACCGCT
GTTGAGATCCAGTTCGATGTAACCCACTCGTGCACCCAACTGATCTTCAGCATCTTTTACTTTCACCAGC
GTTTCTGGGTGAGCAAAAACAGGAAGGCAAAATGCCGCAAAAAAGGGAATAAGGGCGACACGGAAATGTT
GAATACTCATACTCTTCCTTTTTCAATATTATTGAAGCATTTATCAGGGTTATTGTCTCATGAGCGGATA
CATATTTGAATGTATTTAGAAAAATAAACAAATAGGGGTTCCGCGCACATTTCCCCGAAAAGTGCCACCT
